>Addgene plasmid #139118 | hnRNPA2_LC_nocharge | addgene full sequence | sequence record 274871 | Addgene NGS Result
CCACGGGGCCTGCCACCATACCCACGCCGAAACAAGCGCTCATGAGCCCGAAGTGGCGAGCCCGATCTTC
CCCATCGGTGATGTCGGCGATATAGGCGCCAGCAACCGCACCTGTGGCGCCGGTGATGCCGGCCACGATG
CGTCCGGCGTAGAGGATCGAGATCTCGATCCCGCGAAATTAATACGACTCACTATAGGGGAATTGTGAGC
GGATAACAATTCCCCTCTAGAAATAATTTTGTTTAACTTTAAGAAGGAGATATACCATGGGCTCTGATAA
AATTCATCATCATCATCATCACGAAAATCTTTATTTTCAAGGTCATATGGGTAGCGGCGGCAACTTCGGT
TTTGGTGATAGCAGCGGTGGTGGCGGTAACTTCGGTCCGGGTCCGGGCAGCAACTTTAGCGGTGGTAGCA
GCGGCTACGGTAGCGGCAGCGGTTTCGGCAGCGGTTATAACGGTTATGGTGGCGGTCCGGGCGGTGGCAA
CTTTGGTGGCAGCCCGGGTTATGGTGGCGGTAGCGGCGGTTATGGCGGTGGCGGTCCGGGTTATGGTAAC
CAGGGCGGTGGCTATGGTGGCGGTTACAGCAACTATGGCGGTGGCAACTACGGCAGCGGTAACTATAACG
ACTTCGGTAACTACAACCAGCAACCGAGCAACTATGGCCCGATGAGCAGCGGTAACTTTGGTGGCAGCAG
CAACATGGGTGGCCCGTATGGTGGCGGTAACTATGGTCCGGGCGGTAGCGGTGGTAGCGGCGGTTACGGC
GGCAGCAGCCAATACTAACTCGAGCACCACCACCACCACCACTGAGATCCGGCTGCTAACAAAGCCCGAA
AGGAAGCTGAGTTGGCTGCTGCCACCGCTGAGCAATAACTAGCATAACCCCTTGGGGCCTCTAAACGGGT
CTTGAGGGGTTTTTTGCTGAAAGGAGGAACTATATCCGGATTGGCGAATGGG
[124 nt withheld, positions 963-1086]
C
[91 nt withheld, positions 1088-1178]
A
[49 nt withheld, positions 1180-1228]
CCTTTGACGTTGGAGTCCACGTTCTTT
[37 nt withheld, positions 1256-1292]
ACCCTATCTCGGTCTATTCTTTTGATTTATAAGGGATTTTGCCGATTTCGGCCTATTGGTTAAAAAATGA
GCTGATTTAACAAAAATTTAACGCGAATTTTAACAAAATATTAACGCTTACAATTTAGGTGGCACTTTTC
GGGGAAATGTGCGCGGAACCCCTATTTGTTTATTTTTCTAAATACATTCAAATATGTATCCGCTCATGAA
TTAATTCTTAGAAAAACTCATCGAGCATCAAATGAAACTGCAATTTATTCATATCAGGATTATCAATACC
ATATTTTTGAAAAAGCCGTTTCTGTAATGAAGGAGAAAACTCACCGAGGCAGTTCCATAGGATGGCAAGA
TCCTGGTATCGGTCTGCGATTCCGACTCGTCCAACATCAATACAACCTATTAATTTCCCCTCGTCAAAAA
TAAGGTTATCAAGTGAGAAATCACCATGAGTGACGACTGAATCCGGTGAGAATGGCAAAAGTTTATGCAT
TTCTTTCCAGACTTGTTCAACAGGCCAGCCATTACGCTCGTCATCAAAATCACTCGCATCAACCAAACCG
TTATTCATTCGTGATTGCGCCTGAGCGAGACGAAATACGCGATCGCTGTTAAAAGGACAATTACAAACAG
GAATCGAATGCAACCGGCGCAGGAACACTGCCAGCGCATCAACAATATTTTCACCTGAATCAGGATATTC
TTCTAATACCTGGAATGCTGTTTTCCCGGGGATCGCAGTGGTGAGTAACCATGCATCATCAGGAGTACGG
ATAAAATGCTTGATGGTCGGAAGAGGCATAAATTCCGTCAGCCAGTTTAGTCTGACCATCTCATCTGTAA
CATCATTGGCAACGCTACCTTTGCCATGTTTCAGAAACAACTCTGGCGCATCGGGCTTCCCATACAATCG
ATAGATTGTCGCACCTGATTGCCCGACATTATCGCGAGCCCATTTATACCCATATAAATCAGCATCCATG
TTGGAATTTAATCGCGGCCTAGAGCAAGACGTTTCCCGTTGAATATGGCTCATAACACCCCTTGTATTAC
TGTTTATGTAAGCAGACAGTTTTATTGTTCATGACCAAAATCCCTTAACGTGAGTTTTCGTTCCACTGAG
CGTCAGACCCCGTAGAAAAGATCAAAGGATCTTCTTGAGATCCTTTTTTTCTGCGCGTAATCTGCTGCTT
GCAAACAAAAAAACCACCGCTACCAGCGGTGGTTTGTTTGCCGGATCAAGAGCTACCAACTCTTTTTCCG
AAGGTAACTGGCTTCAGCAGAGCGCAGATACCAAATACTGTCCTTCTAGTGTAGCCGTAGTTAGGCCACC
ACTTCAAGAACTCTGTAGCACCGCCTACATACCTCGCTCTGCTAATCCTGTTACCAGTGGCTGCTGCCAG
TGGCGATAAGTCGTGTCTTACCGGGTTGGACTCAAGACGATAGTTACCGGATAAGGCGCAGCGGTCGGGC
TGAACGGGGGGTTCGTGCACACAGCCCAGCTTGGAGCGAACGACCTACACCGAACTGAGATACCTACAGC
GTGAGCTATGAGAAAGCGCCACGCTTCCCGAAGGGAGAAAGGCGGACAGGTATCCGGTAAGCGGCAGGGT
CGGAACAGGAGAGCGCACGAGGGAGCTTCCAGGGGGAAACGCCTGGTATCTTTATAGTCCTGTCGGGTTT
CGCCACCTCTGACTTGAGCGTCGATTTTTGTGATGCTCGTCAGGGGGGCGGAGCCTATGGAAAAACGCCA
GCAACGCGGCCTTTTTACGGTTCCTGGCCTTTTGCTGGCCTTTTGCTCACATGTTCTTTCCTGCGTTATC
CCCTGATTCTGTGGATAACCGTATTACCGCCTTTGAGTGAGCTGATACCGCTCGCCGCAGCCGAACGACC
GAGCGCAGCGAGTCAGTGAGCGAGGAAGCGGAAGAGCGCCTGATGCGGTATTTTCTCCTTACGCATCTGT
GCGGTATTTCACACCGCAATGGTGCACTCTCAGTACAATCTGCTCTGATGCCGCATAGTTAAGCCAGTAT
ACACTCCGCTATCGCTACGTGACTGGGTCATGGCTGCGCCCCGACACCCGCCAACACCCGCTGACGCGCC
CTGACGGGCTTGTCTGCTCCCGGCATCCGCTTACAGACAAGCTGTGACCGTCTCCGGGAGCTGCATGTGT
CAGAGGTTTTCACCGTCATCACCGAAACGCGCGAGGCAGCTGCGGTAAAGCTCATCAGCGTGGTCGTGAA
GCGATTCACAGATGTCTGCCTGTTCATCCGCGTCCAGCTCGTTGAGTTTCTCCAGAAGCGTTAATGTCTG
GCTTCTGATAAAGCGGGCCATGTTAAGGGCGGTTTTTTCCTGTTTGGTCACTGATGCCTCCGTGTAAGGG
GGATTTCTGTTCATGGGGGTAATGATACCGATGAAACGAGAGAGGATGCTCACGATACGGGTTACTGATG
ATGAACATGCCCGGTTACTGGAACGTTGTGAGGGTAAACAACTGGCGGTATGGATGCGGCGGGACCAGAG
AAAAATCACTCAGGGTCAATGCCAGCGCTTCGTTAATACAGATGTAGGTGTTCCACAGGGTAGCCAGCAG
CATCCTGCGATGCAGATCCGGAACATAATGGTGCAGGGCGCTGACTTCCGCGTTTCCAGACTTTACGAAA
CACGGAAACCGAAGACCATTCATGTTGTTGCTCAGGTCGCAGACGTTTTGCAGCAGCAGTCGCTTCACGT
TCGCTCGCGTATCGGTGATTCATTCTGCTAACCAGTAAGGCAACCCCGCCAGCCTAGCCGGGTCCTCAAC
GACAGGAGCACGATCATGCGCACCCGTGGGGCCGCCATGCCGGCGATAATGGCCTGCTTCTCGCCGAAAC
GTTTGGTGGCGGGACCAGTGACGAAGGCTTGAGCGAGGGCGTGCAAGATTCCGAATACCGCAAGCGACAG
GCCGATCATCGTCGCGCTCCAGCGAAAGCGGTCCTCGCCGAAAATGACCCAGAGCGCTGCCGGCACCTGT
CCTACGAGTTGCATGATAAAGAAGACAGTCATAAGTGCGGCGACGATAGTCATGCCCCGCGCCCACCGGA
AGGAGCTGACTGGGTTGAAGGCTCTCAAGGGCATCGGTCGAGATCCCGGTGCCTAATGAGTGAGCTAACT
TACATTAATTGCGTTGCGCTCACTGCCCGCTTTCCAGTCGGGAAACCTGTCGTGCCAGCTGCATTAATGA
ATCGGCCAACGCGCGGGGAGAGGCGGTTTGCGTATTGGGCGCCAGGGTGGTTTTTCTTTTCACCAGTGAG
ACGGGCAACAGCTGATTGCCCTTCACCGCCTGGCCCTGAGAGAGTTGCAGCAAGCGGTCCACGCTGGTTT
GCCCCAGCAGGCGAAAATCCTGTTTGATGGTGGTTAACGGCGGGATATAACATGAGCTGTCTTCGGTATC
GTCGTATCCCACTACCGAGATATCCGCACCAACGCGCAGCCCGGACTCGGTAATGGCGCGCATTGCGCCC
AGCGCCATCTGATCGTTGGCAACCAGCATCGCAGTGGGAACGATGCCCTCATTCAGCATTTGCATGGTTT
GTTGAAAACCGGACATGGCACTCCAGTCGCCTTCCCGTTCCGCTATCGGCTGAATTTGATTGCGAGTGAG
ATATTTATGCCAGCCAGCCAGACGCAGACGCGCCGAGACAGAACTTAATGGGCCCGCTAACAGCGCGATT
TGCTGGTGACCCAATGCGACCAGATGCTCCACGCCCAGTCGCGTACCGTCTTCATGGGAGAAAATAATAC
TGTTGATGGGTGTCTGGTCAGAGACATCAAGAAATAACGCCGGAACATTAGTGCAGGCAGCTTCCACAGC
AATGGCATCCTGGTCATCCAGCGGATAGTTAATGATCAGCCCACTGACGCGTTGCGCGAGAAGATTGTGC
ACCGCCGCTTTACAGGCTTCGACGCCGCTTCGTTCTACCATCGACACCACCACGCTGGCACCCAGTTGAT
CGGCGCGAGATTTAATCGCCGCGACAATTTGCGACGGCGCGTGCAGGGCCAGACTGGAGGTGGCAACGCC
AATCAGCAACGACTGTTTGCCCGCCAGTTGTTGTGCCACGCGGTTGGGAATGTAATTCAGCTCCGCCATC
GCCGCTTCCACTTTTTCCCGCGTTTTCGCAGAAACGTGGCTGGCCTGGTTCACCACGCGGGAAACGGTCT
GATAAGAGACACCGGCATACTCTGCGACATCGTATAACGTTACTGGTTTCACATTCACCACCCTGAATTG
ACTCTCTTCCGGGCGCTATCATGCCATACCGCGAAAGGTTTTGCGCCATTCGATGGTGTCCGGGATCTCG
ACGCTCTCCCTTATGCGACTCCTGCATTAGGAAGCAGCCCAGTAGTAGGTTGAGGCCGTTGAGCACCGCC
GCCGCAAGGAATGGTGCATGCAAGGAGATGGCGCCCAACAGTCCCCCGG
Features (pLannotate 1.2.2; 20 found; start..end, strand, type, name):
    180..198     +  promoter       T7 promoter: promoter for bacteriophage T7 RNA polymerase
    199..223     +  protein_bind   lac operator: The lac repressor binds to the lac operator to inhibit transcription in E. coli. This inhibition can be relieved by adding lactose or isopropyl-β-D-thiogalactopyranoside (IPTG). lac repressor encoded by lacI
    238..260     +  RBS            RBS: efficient ribosome binding site from bacteriophage T7 gene 10 (Olins and Rangwala, 1989)
    285..301     +  CDS            capTEV™ (fragment): composite tag for in vivo biotinylation, TEV protease cleavage, and 6xHis tagging
    330..785     +  CDS            HNRNPA2B1 (fragment): ROA2_SAGOE - Also known as HNRPA2B1. Experimental evidence at protein level: Swiss-Prot protein existence level 1. Heterogeneous nuclear ribonucleoprotein (hnRNP) that associates with nascent pre-mRNAs, packaging them into hnRNP particles. The hnRNP particle arrangement on nascent hnRNA is non-random and sequence-dependent and serves to condense and stabilize the transcripts and minimize tangling and knotting. Packaging plays a role in various processes such as transcription, pre-mRNA processing, RNA nuclear export, subcellular location, mRNA translation and stability of mature mRNAs. Forms hn
    795..812     +  CDS            9xHis (fragment): 9xHis affinity tag
    822..871     +  CDS            SET1 (fragment): solubility-enhancement tag derived from T7 phage gene 10B
    879..926     +  terminator     T7 terminator: transcription terminator for bacteriophage T7 RNA polymerase
    963..1391    +  rep_origin     f1 ori (sequence partly withheld): f1 bacteriophage origin of replication; arrow indicates direction of (+) strand synthesis
   1444..1501    +  promoter       AmpR promoter (fragment): bla
   1510..2325    -  CDS            KanR: aminoglycoside phosphotransferase; aph(3')-Ia; confers resistance to kanamycin in bacteria or G418 (Geneticin®) in eukaryotes
   2447..3035    +  rep_origin     ori: high-copy-number ColE1/pMB1/pBR322/pUC origin of replication
   3221..3360    -  misc_feature   bom: basis of mobility region from pBR322
   3462..3653    -  CDS            rop: Rop protein, which maintains plasmids at low copy number; rop
   3670..4050    +  CDS            YPB1_ECOLX: Protein predicted: Swiss-Prot protein existence level 4. From Escherichia coli.
   4122..4413    -  CDS            TcR (fragment): tetracycline efflux protein; tet; confers resistance to tetracycline
   4428..4449    -  protein_bind   CAP binding site: CAP binding activates transcription in the presence of cAMP. E. coli catabolite activator protein
   4462..5544    -  CDS            lacI: lac repressor; lacI; The lac repressor binds to the lac operator to inhibit transcription in E. coli. This inhibition can be relieved by adding lactose or isopropyl-β-D-thiogalactopyranoside (IPTG).
   5545..5622    -  promoter       lacI promoter: lacI
   5630..158     -  CDS            TcR (fragment) (across the origin): tetracycline efflux protein; tet; confers resistance to tetracycline
