[The description below was written by a language model from this plasmid's Addgene catalogue record and pLannotate feature annotations shown in this document.]
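Description:
hnRNPA2_LC_nocharge is a bacterial expression plasmid built on the pJ411 backbone for producing a charge-depleted variant of the low-complexity (LC) domain of human hnRNPA2 (gene HNRNPA2B1) in E. coli. In this variant, all charged residues have been replaced with serine or glutamine, apart from two aspartates that are retained. The sequenced plasmid is about 5.75 kb and is selected with kanamycin through an aph(3')-Ia KanR gene. It replicates from a ColE1/pMB1-type origin. The catalogue lists it as high copy, although the feature table also annotates the pBR322-derived bom site and the rop gene, which is normally associated with reduced copy number. An f1 origin is present as well, and short fragments of a tetracycline resistance gene appear to be non-functional backbone remnants.

The expression cassette follows the familiar pET-style layout. A T7 promoter is followed immediately by a lac operator, the T7 gene 10 ribosome binding site, the open reading frame and a T7 terminator. A lacI gene with its own promoter on the same plasmid supplies repressor. Transcription therefore depends on a host that provides T7 RNA polymerase and can be induced with IPTG. The hnRNPA2 segment is annotated as a roughly 450 bp fragment, consistent with an isolated LC domain rather than the full-length protein. Short tag-like matches flank it: a fragment upstream resembling a His/TEV-cleavage composite tag and a histidine-tag fragment downstream. These are partial automated hits, and the catalogue entry does not state the tag arrangement.

The associated study concerns tyrosine phosphorylation, hnRNPA2 granule partitioning and neurodegeneration. This suggests the recombinant protein serves to test how charged residues contribute to the behaviour of the LC domain.
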