Addgene plasmid #139118: hnRNPA2_LC_nocharge
Purpose: express hnRNPA2 LC with no charged residues
Depositing lab: Nicolas Fawzi. Depositing organization: Brown University. Publication: Tyrosine phosphorylation regulates hnRNPA2 granule protein partitioning and reduces neurodegeneration. Ryan VH, Perdikari TM, Naik MT, Saueressig CF, Lins J, Dignon GL, Mittal J, Hart AC, Fawzi NL. EMBO J. 2021 Feb 1;40(3):e105001. doi: 10.15252/embj.2020105001. Epub 2020 Dec 22. PubMed 33349959.
Backbone
  Vector backbone: pJ411
  Vector type: Bacterial Expression
Growth in bacteria
  Bacterial resistance: Kanamycin, 50 μg/mL
  Growth temperature: 37°C
  Growth strain: DH5alpha
  Copy number: High Copy
Gene/Insert
  Gene/Insert name: hnRNPA2
  Species: H. sapiens (human)
  Mutation: all charged residues are changed to S/Q except for 2 D
  Entrez Gene: HNRNPA2B1 (a.k.a. HNRNPA2, HNRNPB1, HNRPA2, HNRPA2B1, HNRPB1, IBMPFD2, OPMD2, RNPA2, SNRPB1)
  Cloning method: Restriction Enzyme; 5′ cloning site unknown (unknown if destroyed)
Terms and licenses: Academic/Nonprofit Terms; Industry Terms: Not Available to Industry
How to cite: hnRNPA2_LC_nocharge was a gift from Nicolas Fawzi (Addgene plasmid # 139118 ; http://n2t.net/addgene:139118 ; RRID:Addgene_139118)
