>Addgene plasmid #139118 | hnRNPA2_LC_nocharge | depositor partial sequence | sequence record 269183 | insert
CATATGGGTAGCGGCGGCAACTTCGGTTTTGGTGATAGCAGCGGTGGTGGCGGTAACTTCGGTCCGGGTC
CGGGCAGCAACTTTAGCGGTGGTAGCAGCGGCTACGGTAGCGGCAGCGGTTTCGGCAGCGGTTATAACGG
TTATGGTGGCGGTCCGGGCGGTGGCAACTTTGGTGGCAGCCCGGGTTATGGTGGCGGTAGCGGCGGTTAT
GGCGGTGGCGGTCCGGGTTATGGTAACCAGGGCGGTGGCTATGGTGGCGGTTACAGCAACTATGGCGGTG
GCAACTACGGCAGCGGTAACTATAACGACTTCGGTAACTACAACCAGCAACCGAGCAACTATGGCCCGAT
GAGCAGCGGTAACTTTGGTGGCAGCAGCAACATGGGTGGCCCGTATGGTGGCGGTAACTATGGTCCGGGC
GGTAGCGGTGGTAGCGGCGGTTACGGCGGCAGCAGCCAATACTAACTCGAG
